Addgene plasmid #173510: pICSL86977OD:PITG_04089
Purpose: This is a binary plasmid that can be transferred into Agrobacterium and used to transiently express the protein encoded by the insert in plants by agro-infiltration.
Depositing lab: Sophien Kamoun. Depositing organization: Sainsbury Laboratory, Norwich. Publication: Plant pathogens convergently evolved to counteract redundant nodes of an NLR immune receptor network. Derevnina L, Contreras MP, Adachi H, Upson J, Vergara Cruces A, Xie R, Sklenar J, Menke FLH, Mugford ST, MacLean D, Ma W, Hogenhout SA, Goverse A, Maqbool A, Wu CH, Kamoun S. PLoS Biol. 2021 Aug 23;19(8):e3001136. doi: 10.1371/journal.pbio.3001136. PubMed 34424903.
Backbone
  Vector backbone: pICSL86977OD
  Backbone manufacturer: Youles SynBio plasmids
  Backbone size w/o insert (bp): 8678
  Vector type: Plant Expression
  Selectable markers: Basta
Growth in bacteria
  Bacterial resistance: Kanamycin, 50 μg/mL
  Growth temperature: 37°C
  Growth strain: DH5alpha
  Copy number: High Copy
Gene/Insert
  Gene/Insert name: PITG_04089_T30-4
  Species: Phytophthora infestans
  Promoter: 35S
  Cloning method: Restriction Enzyme; 5′ cloning site unknown (unknown if destroyed); 3′ cloning site unknown (unknown if destroyed)
Terms and licenses: Academic/Nonprofit Terms; Industry Terms: Not Available to Industry
How to cite: pICSL86977OD:PITG_04089 was a gift from Sophien Kamoun (Addgene plasmid # 173510 ; http://n2t.net/addgene:173510 ; RRID:Addgene_173510)
