[The description below was written by a language model from this plasmid's Addgene catalogue record and pLannotate feature annotations shown in this document.]
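Description:
pICSL86977OD:PITG_04089 is a plant-expression binary vector built on the pICSL86977OD backbone and designed for Agrobacterium-mediated delivery. It is propagated in E. coli through a high-copy ColE1/pUC-type origin and maintained in Agrobacterium through the pVS1 replicon (oriV, RepA and the StaA stability protein). Bacterial selection is by kanamycin, conferred by an aphA-3-type aminoglycoside phosphotransferase gene that the annotation places downstream of a bla (AmpR) promoter.

The T-DNA lies between nopaline-type left and right border repeats and contains two cassettes. Next to the right border is the payload cassette. Here a CaMV 35S promoter followed by the TMV Ω 5'-leader translational enhancer drives the insert, PITG_04089 from Phytophthora infestans strain T30-4, and the octopine synthase terminator ends the transcript. The annotation matches the insert to a fragment of the effector PexRD41, which is reported to enhance colonization of host leaves and to bind and stabilize the potato RNA-binding protein KRBP1. The annotated match is short (about 150 nt), and no epitope tag or reporter is annotated. A CaMV-derived fragment annotated as part of the viral inclusion body/transactivator protein sits upstream of the 35S promoter; it probably reflects extended viral sequence flanking the promoter rather than an intended coding region. Towards the left border, a NOS promoter–bar–NOS terminator cassette encodes phosphinothricin acetyltransferase, which provides Basta (glufosinate) selection in plants.

The sequenced record (8,233 nt) is shorter than the listed empty-backbone size, and the record does not explain this difference. The stated use is transfer into Agrobacterium for transient expression of the effector in plant leaves by agro-infiltration. The associated study concerns pathogen effectors that counteract an NLR immune receptor network.
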