Features (pLannotate 1.2.2; 17 found; start..end, strand, type, name):
    626..650     -  misc_feature   RB T-DNA repeat: right border repeat from nopaline C58 T-DNA
    717..1424    -  terminator     OCS terminator: octopine synthase terminator
   1435..1581    -  CDS            PexRD41 (fragment): RD41_PHYIT - Experimental evidence at protein level: Swiss-Prot protein existence level 1. Effector that enhances P.infestans colonization of host plant leaves (PubMed:25936676). During the early stages of P.infestans infection, interacts with and stabilizes host potato K-homology (KH) RNA-binding protein KRBP1, leading to its accumulation (PubMed:25936676). From Phytophthora infestans (strain T30-4) (Potato late blight fungus).
   1590..1643    -  misc_feature   TMV Ω: translational enhancer from the tobacco mosaic virus 5'-leader sequence (Gallie et al., 1988)
   1672..2017    -  promoter       CaMV 35S promoter: strong constitutive promoter from cauliflower mosaic virus
   1674..1720    -  promoter       minimal CaMV 35S promoter: minimal 35S promoter from cauliflower mosaic virus
   2201..3007    -  CDS            IBMP_CAMVB (fragment): Experimental evidence at protein level: Swiss-Prot protein existence level 1. Enhances the ribosomal termination-reinitiation event leading to the translation of major open reading frames on the polycistronic viral RNAs. From Cauliflower mosaic virus (strain Bari 1) (CaMV).
   3050..3302    -  terminator     NOS terminator: nopaline synthase terminator and poly(A) signal
   3333..3881    -  CDS            bar: PAT_STRHY - Experimental evidence at protein level: Swiss-Prot protein existence level 1. Inactivates phosphinothricin (PPT) by transfer of an acetyl group from acetyl CoA. Can also acetylate demethylphosphinothricin but not PTT or glutamate. This enzyme is an effector of phosphinothricin tripeptide (PTT or bialaphos) resistance. From Streptomyces hygroscopicus. Introduced by genetic manipulation and expressed in glufosinate-tolerant maize by Dekalb Genetics.
   3902..4084    -  promoter       NOS promoter: nopaline synthase promoter NOS promoter
   4279..4303    -  misc_feature   LB T-DNA repeat: left border repeat from nopaline C58 T-DNA
   4439..5027    -  rep_origin     ori: high-copy-number ColE1/pMB1/pBR322/pUC origin of replication
   5198..5992    -  CDS            KanR: aminoglycoside phosphotransferase; aphA-3; confers resistance to kanamycin
   5993..6097    -  promoter       AmpR promoter: bla
   6159..6353    -  rep_origin     pVS1 oriV: origin of replication for the Pseudomonas plasmid pVS1 (Heeb et al., 2000)
   6419..7492    -  CDS            pVS1 RepA: replication protein from the Pseudomonas plasmid pVS1 (Heeb et al., 2000)
   7921..317     -  CDS            pVS1 StaA (across the origin): stability protein from the Pseudomonas plasmid pVS1 (Heeb et al., 2000)
>Addgene plasmid #173510 | pICSL86977OD:PITG_04089 | addgene full sequence | sequence record 342137 | Addgene NGS Result
TGCACCGGAATCAGCACGAAGTCGGCTGCCTTGATCGCGGACACAGCCAAGTCCGCCGCCTGGGGCGCTC
CGTCGATCACTACGAAGTCGCGCCGGCCGATGGCCTTCACGTCGCGGTCAATCGTCGGGCGGTCGATGCC
GACAACGGTTAGCGGTTGATCTTCCCGCACGGCCGCCCAATCGCGGGCACTGCCCTGGGGATCGGAATCG
ACTAACAGAACATCGGCCCCGGCGAGTTGCAGGGCGCGGGCTAGATGGGTTGCGATGGTCGTCTTGCCTG
ACCCGCCTTTCTGGTTAAGTACAGCGATAACCTTCATGCGTTCCCCTTGCGTATTTGTTTATTTACTCAT
CGCATCATATACGCAGCGACCGCATGACGCAAGCTGTTTTACTCAAATACACATCACCTTTTTAGACGGC
GGCGCTCGGTTTCTTCAGCGGCCAAGCTGGCCGGCCAGGCCGCCAGCTTGGCATCAGACAAACCGGCCAG
GATTTCATGCAGCCGCACGGCTGACTCCCGAGGGGAACCCTGTGGTTGGCATGCACATACAAATGGACGA
ACGGATAAACCTTTTCACGCCCTTTTAAATATCCGATTATTCTAATAAACGCTCTTTTCTCTTAGGTTTA
CCCGCCAATATATCCTGTCAAACACTGATAGTTTAAACGGATCACTTCGTGTCCCTCGGTCACATGTGCA
TCCTCTAGTAGCGGTCCTGCTGAGCCTCGACATGTTGTCGCAAAATTCGCCCTGGACCCGCCCAACGATT
TGTCGTCACTGTCAAGGTTTGACCTGCACTTCATTTGGGGCCCACATACACCAAAAAAATGCTGCATAAT
TCTCGGGGCAGCAAGTCGGTTACCCGGCCGCCGTGCTGGACCGGGTTGAATGGTGCCCGTAACTTTCGGT
AGAGCGGACGGCCAATACTCAACTTCAAGGAATCTCACCCATGCGCGCCGGCGGGGAACCGGAGTTCCCT
TCAGTGAGCGTTATTAGTTCGCCGCTCGGTGTGTCGTAGATACTAGCCCCTGGGGCACTTTTGAAATTTG
AATAAGATTTATGTAATCAGTCTTTTAGGTTTGACCGGTTCTGCCGCTTTTTTTAAAATTGGATTTGTAA
TAATAAAACGCAATTGTTTGTTATTGTGGCGCTCTATCATAGATGTCGCTATAAACCTATTCAGCACAAT
ATATTGTTTTCATTTTAATATTGTACATATAAGTAGTAGGGTACAATCAGTAAATTGAACGGAGAATATT
ATTCATAAAAATACGATAGTAACGGGTGATATATTCATTAGAATGAACCGAAACCGGCGGTAAGGATCTG
AGCTACACATGCTCAGGTTTTTTACAACGTGCACAACAGAATTGAAAGCAAATATCATGCGATCATAGGC
TTCTCGCATATCTCATTAAAGCAGGACAAGCTCACTTAGCAGGCTTCTTGATCACCTTAGACAACTTAGC
CATCTTCTTCTCAAGAAGAGCCTTCTTAGCAGCAGCGATCAACTTAGACATGTCCTTCTCAGCAGGCCTC
TTGAAGATCTTGTTAGTAGACTGAGCAGTCACCCTCACCATTGTATCGATAATTGTAAATGTAATTGTAA
TGTTGTTTGTTGTTTGTTGTTGTTGGTAATTGTTGTAAAAATGAGCTCTTATACTCGAGCGTGTCCTCTC
CAAATGAAATGAACTTCCTTATATAGAGGAAGGGTCTTGCGAAGGATAGTGGGATTGTGCGTCATCCCTT
ACGTCAGTGGAGATGTCACATCAATCCACTTGCTTTGTAGACGTGGTTGGAACCTCTTCTTTTTCCACGA
TGCTCCTCGTGGGTGGGGGTCCATCTTTGGGACCACTGTCGGCAGAGAGATCTTGAATGATAGCCTTTCC
TTTATCGCAATGATGGCATTTGTAGGAGCCACCTTCCTTTTCTACTGTCCTTTCGATGAAGTGACAGATA
GCTGGGCAATGGAATCCGAGGAGGTTTCCCGAAATTATCCTTTGTTGAAAAGTCTCAATAGCCCTTTGAT
CTTCTGAGACTGTATCTTTGACATTTTTGGAGTAGACCAGAGTGTCGTGCTCCACCATGTTGACGAAGAT
TTTCTTCTTGTCATTGAGTCGTAAAAGACTCTGTATGAACTGTTCGCCAGTCTTGACGGCGAGTTCTGTT
AGATCCTCGATTTGAATCTTAGACTCCATGCATGGCCTTAGATTCAGTAGGAACTACCTTTTTAGAGACT
CCAATCTCTATTACTTGCCTTGGTTTATGAAGCAAGCCTTGAATCGTCCATACTGGAATAGTACTTCTGA
TCTTGAGAAATATGTCTTTCTCTGTGTTCTTGATGCAATTAGTCCTGAATCTTTTGACTGCATCTTTAAC
CTTCTTGGGAAGGTATTTGATCTCCTGGAGATTGTTACTCGGGTAGATCGTCTTGATGAGACTTGCTGCG
TAGGCCTCTCTAACCATCTGTGGGTCAGCATTCTTTCTGAAATTGAAGAGGCTAACCTTCTCATTATCAG
TGGTGAACATAGTGTCGTCACCTTCACCTTCGAACTTCCTTCCTAGATCGTAAAGATAGAGGAAATCGTC
CATTGTAATCTCCGGGGCAAAGGAGATCTCTTTTGGGGCTGGATCACTGCTGGGCCTTTTGGTTCCTAGC
GTGAGCCAGTGGGCTTTTTGCTTTGGTGGGCTTGTTAGGGCCTTAGCAAAGCTCTTGGGCTTGAGTTGAG
CTTCTCCTTTGGGGATGAAGTTCAACCTGTCTGTTTGCTGACTTGTTGTGTACGCGTCAGCTGCTGCTCT
TGCCTCTGTAATAGTGGCAAATTTCTTGTGTGCAACTCCGGGAACGCCGTTTGTTGCCGCCTTTGTACAA
CCCCAGTCATCGTATATACCGGCATGTGGACCGTTATACACAACGTAGTAGTTGATATGAGGGTGTTGAA
TACCCGATTCTGCTCTGAGAGGAGCAACTGTGCTGTTAAGCTCAGATTTTTGTGGGATTGGAATTCCTCC
AAGCTTGAATTCTTGCAGCGCTCCAATTCAGCAAGCGTCGATCTAGTAACATAGATGACACCGCGCGCGA
TAATTTATCCTAGTTTGCGCGCTATATTTTGTTTTCTATCGCGTATTAAATGTATAATTGCGGGACTCTA
ATCATAAAAACCCATCTCATAAATAACGTCATGCATTACATGTTAATTATTACATGCTTAACGTAATTCA
ACAGAAATTATATGATAATCATCGCAAGACCGGCAACAGGATTCAATCTTAAGAAACTTTATTGCCAAAT
GTTTGAACGATCTGCTTGACTCTAGATCCAGAGTCCCGCTCAAATCTCAGTCACAGGAAGAACAGGTCTA
GGAGGAACAGGAAGAGAGAAATCAAGCTGCCAGAATCCCACATCATGCCAATTTCCATGTTTGAAACCAG
CAGCTCTAAGCATTCCCCTAGGAGCATAACCAAGAGCCTCATGCATCCTCACAGAAGGATCATTAGGAAG
TCCAATCACAGCAACCACAGACTTGAAACCCTGAGCCTCCAAAGACTTCAAAAGATGAGTGTAAAGAGTA
GATCCAAGACCAGTTCTTTGATGCCTAGGAGACACGTAAACAGTAGACTCAGCAGTCCAATCGTAAGCAT
TCCTAGCCTTCCAAGGACCAGCATAAGCAATACCAGCCACTTCACCATCCACTTCAGCAACAAGCCAAGG
ATACCTCTCTCTAAGCCTCACAAGATCATCAGTCCACTCTTGTGGTTCTTGAGGCTCAGTCCTGAAATTC
ACAGTAGAAGTCTCAATGTAATGATTCACAATAGTGCACACAGCAGGCATATCAGCCTCAGTAGCCCTTC
TAATATCAGCAGGCCTTCTTTCAGGAGACATGCGAAACGATCCAGATCCGGTGCAGATTATTTGGATTGA
GAGTGAATATGAGACTCTAATTGGATACCGAGGGGAATTTATGGAACGTCAGTGGAGCATTTTGACAAGA
AATATTTGCTAGCTGATAGTGACCTTAGGCGACTTTTGAACGCGCAATAATGGTTTCTGACGTATGTGCT
TAGCTCATTAAACTCCAGAAACCCGCGGCTGAGTGGCTCCTTCAACGTTGCGGTTCTGTCAGTTCCAAAC
GTAAAACGGCTTGTCCCGCGTCATCGGCGGGGGTCATAACGTGACTCCCTTAATTCTCCGCTCCGGATCC
GAATTCGGCACAGAGTGTTCAACCCCAGTACATTAAAAACGTCCGCAATGTGTTATTAAGTTGTCTAAGC
GTCAATTTGTTTACACCACAATATATCCTGCCACCAGCCAGCCAACAGCTCCCCGACCGGCAGCTCGGCA
CAAAATCACCACTCGATACAGGCAGCCCATCAACCATGACTACTGTCCGGTCCAACAGATCCGAGCAGGA
ACCGTAAAAAGGCCGCGTTGCTGGCGTTTTTCCATAGGCTCCGCCCCCCTGACGAGCATCACAAAAATCG
ACGCTCAAGTCAGAGGTGGCGAAACCCGACAGGACTATAAAGATACCAGGCGTTTCCCCCTGGAAGCTCC
CTCGTGCGCTCTCCTGTTCCGACCCTGCCGCTTACCGGATACCTGTCCGCCTTTCTCCCTTCGGGAAGCG
TGGCGCTTTCTCATAGCTCACGCTGTAGGTATCTCAGTTCGGTGTAGGTCGTTCGCTCCAAGCTGGGCTG
TGTGCACGAACCCCCCGTTCAGCCCGACCGCTGCGCCTTATCCGGTAACTATCGTCTTGAGTCCAACCCG
GTAAGACACGACTTATCGCCACTGGCAGCAGCCACTGGTAACAGGATTAGCAGAGCGAGGTATGTAGGCG
GTGCTACAGAGTTCTTGAAGTGGTGGCCTAACTACGGCTACACTAGAAGAACAGTATTTGGTATCTGCGC
TCTGCTGAAGCCAGTTACCTTCGGAAAAAGAGTTGGTAGCTCTTGATCCGGCAAACAAACCACCGCTGGT
AGCGGTGGTTTTTTTGTTTGCAAGCAGCAGATTACGCGCAGAAAAAAAGGATCTCAAGAAGATCCTTTGA
TCTTTTCTACGGGGTCTGACGCTCAGTGGAACGAAAACTCACGTTAAGGGATTTTGGTCATGAGATTATC
AAAAAGGATCTTCACCTAGATCCTTTTAAATTAAAAATGAAGTTTTAAATCAATCTAAAGTATATATGAG
TAAACTTGGTCTGACAGCTAAAACAATTCATCCAGTAAAATATAATATTTTATTTTCTCCCAATCAGGCT
TGATCCCCAGTAAGTCAAAAAATAGCTCGACATACTGTTCTTCCCCGATATCCTCCCTGAGCGACCGGAC
GCAGAAGGCAATGTCATACCACTTGTCCGCCCTGCCGCTTCTCCCAAGATCAATAAAGCCACTTACTTTG
CCATCTTTCACAAAGATGTTGCTGTCTCCCAGGTCGCCGTGGGAAAAGACAAGTTCCTCTTCGGGCTTTT
CCGTCTTTAAAAAATCATACAGCTCGCGCGGATCTTTAAATGGAGTGTCCTCTTCCCAGTTTTCGCAATC
CACATCGGCCAGATCGTTATTCAGTAAGTAATCCAATTCGGCTAAGCGGCTGTCTAAGCTATTCGTATAG
GGACAATCCGATATGTCGATGGAGTGAAAGAGCCTGATGCACTCCGCATACAGCTCGATAATCTTTTCAG
GGCTTTGTTCATCTTCATACTCTTCCGAGCAAAGGACGCCATCGGCCTCACTCATGAGCAGATTGCTCCA
GCCATCATGCCGTTCAAAGTGCAGGACCTTTGGAACAGGCAGCTTTCCTTCCAGCCATAGCATCATGTCC
TTTTCCCGTTCCACATCATAGGTGGTCCCTTTATACCGGCTGTCCGTCATTTTTAAATATAGGTTTTCAT
TTTCTCCCACCAGCTTATATACCTTAGCAGGAGACATTCCTTCCGTATCTTTTACGCAGCGGTATTTTTC
GATCAGTTTTTTCAATTCCGGTGATATTCTCATTTTAGCCATACTCTTCCTTTTTCAATATTATTGAAGC
ATTTATCAGGGTTATTGTCTCATGAGCGGATACATATTTGAATGTATTTAGAAAAATAAACAAATAGGGG
TTCCGCGCACTCGGAGCCTTGATGTGGGCGCTTTTTGCAGCTGTTCGGCTGTGCGCTGGCCAGACAGTTA
TGCACAGGCCAGGCGGGTTTTAAGAGTTTTAATAAGTTTTAAAGAGTTTTAGGCGGAAAAATCGCCTTTT
TTCTCTTTTATATCAGTCACTTACATGTGTGACCGGTTCCCAATGTACGGCTTTGGGTTCCCAATGTACG
GGTTCCGGTTCCCAATGTACGGCTTTGGGTTCCCAATGTACGTGCTATCCACAGGAAAGAAGCTTTTTCG
ACCTTTTTCCCCTGCTAGGGCAATTTGCCCTAGCATCTGCTCCGTACATTAGGAACCGGCGGATGCTTCG
CCCTCGATCAGGTTGCGGTAGCGCATGACTAGGATCGGGCCAGCCTGCCCCGCCTCCTCCTTCAAATCGT
ACTCCGGCAGGTCATTTGACCCGATCAGCTTGCGCACGGTGAAACAGAACTTCTTGAACTCTCCGGCGCT
GCCACTGCGTTCGTAGATCGTCTTGAACAACCATCTGGCTTCTGCCTTGCCTGCGGCGCGGCGTGCCAGG
CGGTAGAGAAAACGGCCGATGCCGGGATCGATCAAAAAGTAATCGGGGTGAACCGTCAGCACGTCCGGGT
TCTTGCCTTCTGTGATCTCGCGGTACATCCAATCAGCTAGCTCGATCTCGATGTACTCCGGCCGCCCGGT
TTCGCTCTTTACGATCTTGTAGCGGCTAATCAAGGCTTCACCCTCGGATACCGTCACCAGGCGGCCGTTC
TTGGCCTTCTTCGTACGCTGCATGGCAACGTGCGTGGTGTTTAACCGAATGCAGGTTTCTACCAGGTCGT
CTTTCTGCTTTCCGCCATCGGCTCGCCGGCAGAACTTGAGTACGTCCGCAACGTGTGGACGGAACACGCG
GCCGGGCTTGTCTCCCTTCCCTTCCCGGTATCGGTTCATGGATTCGGTTAGATGGGAAACCGCCATCAGT
ACCAGGTCGTAATCCCACACACTGGCCATGCCGGCCGGCCCTGCGGAAACCTCTACGTGCCCGTCTGGAA
GCTCGTAGCGGATCACCTCGCCAGCTCGTCGGTCACGCTTCGACAGACGGAAAACGGCCACGTCCATGAT
GCTGCGACTATCGCGGGTGCCCACGTCATAGAGCATCGGAACGAAAAAATCTGGTTGCTCGTCGCCCTTG
GGCGGCTTCCTAATCGACGACGCACCGGCTGCCGGCGGTTGCCGGGATTCTTTGCGGATTCGATCAGCGG
CCGCTTGCCACGATTCACCGGGGCGTGCTTCTGCCTCGATGCGTTGCCGCTGGGCGGCCTGCGCGGCCTT
CAACTTCTCCACCAGGTCATCACCCAGCGCCGCGCCGATTTGTACCGGGCCGGATGGTTTGCGACCGCTC
ACGCCGATTCCTCGGGCTTGGGGGTTCCAGTGCCATTGCAGGGCCGGCAGACAACCCAGCCGCTTACGCC
TGGCCAACCGCCCGTTCCTCCACACATGGGGCATTCCACGGCGTCGGTGCCTGGTTGTTCTTGATTTTCC
ATGCCGCCTCCTTTAGCCGCTAAAATTCATCTACTCATTTATTCATTTGCTCATTTACTCTGGTAGCTGC
GCGATGTATTCAGATAGCAGCTCGGTAATGGTCTTGCCTTGGCGTACCGCGTACATCTTCAGCTTGGTGT
GATCCTCCGCCGGCAACTGAAAGTTGACCCGCTTCATGGCTGGCGTGTCTGCCAGGCTGGCCAACGTTGC
AGCCTTGCTGCTGCGTGCGCTCGGACGGCCGGCACTTAGCGTGTTTGTGCTTTTGCTCATTTTCTCTTTA
CCTCATTAACTCAAATGAGTTTTGATTTAATTTCAGCGGCCAGCGCCTGGACCTCGCGGGCAGCGTCGCC
CTCGGGTTCTGATTCAAGAACGGTTGTGCCGGCGGCGGCAGTGCCTGGGTAGCTCACGCGCTGCGTGATA
CGGGACTCAAGAATGGGCAGCTCGTACCCGGCCAGCGCCTCGGCAACCTCACCGCCGATGCGCGTGCCTT
TGATCGCCCGCGACACGACAAAGGCCGCTTGTAGCCTTCCATCCGTGACCTCAATGCGCTGCTTAACCAG
CTCCACCAGGTCGGCGGTGGCCCATATGTCGTAAGGGCTTGGC
